Addgene plasmid #126587: DNMT3L-dCas9
Purpose: DNMT3L fused to N-terminus of dCas9; pCDNA3 vector backbone, mammalian expression
Depositing lab: David Segal. Publication: Ezh2-dCas9 and KRAB-dCas9 enable engineering of epigenetic memory in a context-dependent manner. O'Geen H, Bates SL, Carter SS, Nisson KA, Halmai J, Fink KD, Rhie SK, Farnham PJ, Segal DJ. Epigenetics Chromatin. 2019 May 3;12(1):26. doi: 10.1186/s13072-019-0275-8. PubMed 31053162.
Backbone
  Vector backbone: pcDNA3.3-TOPO
  Backbone size w/o insert (bp): 5407
  Total vector size (bp): 11083
  Vector type: Mammalian Expression, CRISPR
  Selectable markers: Neomycin (select with G418)
Growth in bacteria
  Bacterial resistance: Ampicillin, 100 μg/mL
  Growth temperature: 37°C
  Growth strain: DH5alpha
  Copy number: High Copy
Gene/Insert
  Gene/Insert name: DNMT3L (alt name: DNA methyltransferase 3 like)
  Species: H. sapiens (human)
  GenBank ID: NM_175867.2
  Entrez Gene: DNMT3L
  Tag / fusion protein: 3XFLag-NLS-DNMT3L-dCas9-NLS
  Cloning method: Gibson Cloning
  Sequencing primers: 5′ CMV-F; 3′ polyA TK R
Terms and licenses: Academic/Nonprofit Terms; Industry Terms: Not Available to Industry
How to cite: DNMT3L-dCas9 was a gift from David Segal (Addgene plasmid # 126587 ; http://n2t.net/addgene:126587 ; RRID:Addgene_126587)
