[The description below was written by a language model from this plasmid's Addgene catalogue record and pLannotate feature annotations shown in this document.]
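Description:
DNMT3L-dCas9 is an 11.1 kb mammalian expression plasmid built on the pcDNA3.3-TOPO backbone for CRISPR-based epigenome editing. It is propagated in E. coli through a high-copy ColE1/pUC-type origin with ampicillin selection (AmpR under its own bla promoter). It also carries an f1 phage origin and small remnants of lac regulatory sequence typical of this backbone family. For selection in mammalian cells, an SV40 enhancer/early promoter drives a neomycin phosphotransferase gene terminated by an SV40 poly(A) signal, allowing G418 selection. A short bleomycin-resistance fragment annotated downstream of neo appears to be a non-functional remnant.

The payload is a single open reading frame expressed from the human CMV immediate-early enhancer and promoter and terminated by the HSV thymidine kinase poly(A) signal. According to the record, the encoded protein is arranged as 3xFLAG-NLS-DNMT3L-dCas9-NLS. Human DNMT3L is fused to the N-terminus of Streptococcus pyogenes Cas9, and a nucleoplasmin bipartite NLS is annotated at the C-terminal end. The N-terminal FLAG tag and NLS are stated in the catalogue fields but were not called in the automated feature table. That table also labels the nuclease simply as Cas9, so the catalytically dead status comes from the depositor's description.

DNMT3L is itself catalytically inactive. It acts as a regulatory cofactor that binds and stimulates the de novo DNA methyltransferases DNMT3A and DNMT3B. Tethering it to dCas9 lets a guide RNA direct this activity to a chosen locus without cutting the DNA. No guide RNA cassette is annotated, so the guide would have to come from a separate construct. The associated publication concerns engineering epigenetic memory with dCas9-fused repressive effectors.
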