Features (pLannotate 1.2.2; 19 found; start..end, strand, type, name):
     74..453     +  enhancer       CMV enhancer: human cytomegalovirus immediate early enhancer
    454..657     +  promoter       CMV promoter: human cytomegalovirus (CMV) immediate early promoter
    910..2067    +  CDS            DNMT3L: DNM3L_HUMAN - Experimental evidence at protein level: Swiss-Prot protein existence level 1. Catalytically inactive regulatory factor of DNA methyltransferases that can either promote or inhibit DNA methylation depending on the context (By similarity). Essential for the function of DNMT3A and DNMT3B: activates DNMT3A and DNMT3B by binding to their catalytic domain (PubMed:17687327). Acts by accelerating the binding of DNA and S-adenosyl-L-methionine (AdoMet) to the methyltransferases and dissociates from the complex after DNA binding to the methyltransferases (PubMed:17687327). Recognizes unmet
   2128..6231    +  CDS            Cas9: Cas9 (Csn1) endonuclease from the Streptococcus pyogenes Type II CRISPR/Cas system generates RNA-guided double strand breaks in DNA
   6307..6354    +  CDS            nucleoplasmin NLS: bipartite nuclear localization signal from nucleoplasmin
   6537..6585    +  polyA_signal   HSV TK poly(A) signal: herpes simplex virus thymidine kinase polyadenylation signal (Cole and Stacy, 1985)
   6787..7215    +  rep_origin     f1 ori (sequence partly withheld): f1 bacteriophage origin of replication; arrow indicates direction of (+) strand synthesis
   7229..7558    +  promoter       SV40 promoter: SV40 enhancer and early promoter
   7625..8416    +  CDS            neo: KKA2_KLEPN - Also known as kan, nptII. Experimental evidence at protein level: Swiss-Prot protein existence level 1. Resistance to kanamycin, neomycin, paromomycin, ribostamycin, butirosin and gentamicin B. From Klebsiella pneumoniae.
   8442..8600    +  CDS            ble (fragment): BLE_KLEPN - Experimental evidence at protein level: Swiss-Prot protein existence level 1. Binding protein with a strong affinity to the bleomycin family of antibiotics. Binds to CL990; an antimitotic-antibiotic compound. From Klebsiella pneumoniae.
   8595..8716    +  polyA_signal   SV40 poly(A) signal: SV40 polyadenylation signal
   8787..8809    -  protein_bind   lac operator (fragment): The lac repressor binds to the lac operator to inhibit transcription in E. coli. This inhibition can be relieved by adding lactose or isopropyl-β-D-thiogalactopyranoside (IPTG). lac repressor encoded by lacI
   8813..8843    -  promoter       lac promoter: promoter for the E. coli lac operon
   8858..8879    -  protein_bind   CAP binding site: CAP binding activates transcription in the presence of cAMP. E. coli catabolite activator protein
   8892..8984    -  CDS            lacI (fragment): lac repressor; lacI; The lac repressor binds to the lac operator to inhibit transcription in E. coli. This inhibition can be relieved by adding lactose or isopropyl-β-D-thiogalactopyranoside (IPTG).
   9167..9755    -  rep_origin     ori: high-copy-number ColE1/pMB1/pBR322/pUC origin of replication
   9926..10786   -  CDS            AmpR: β-lactamase; bla; confers resistance to ampicillin, carbenicillin, and related antibiotics
  10787..10891   -  promoter       AmpR promoter: bla
  10950..11002   -  misc_feature   bom (fragment): basis of mobility region from pBR322
>Addgene plasmid #126587 | DNMT3L-dCas9 | addgene full sequence | sequence record 244969 | Addgene NGS Result
AATTGCATGAAGAATCTGCTTAGGGTTAGGCGTTTTGCGCTGCTTCGCGATGTACGGGCCAGATATACGC
GTTGACATTGATTATTGACTAGTTATTAATAGTAATCAATTACGGGGTCATTAGTTCATAGCCCATATAT
GGAGTTCCGCGTTACATAACTTACGGTAAATGGCCCGCCTGGCTGACCGCCCAACGACCCCCGCCCATTG
ACGTCAATAATGACGTATGTTCCCATAGTAACGCCAATAGGGACTTTCCATTGACGTCAATGGGTGGAGT
ATTTACGGTAAACTGCCCACTTGGCAGTACATCAAGTGTATCATATGCCAAGTACGCCCCCTATTGACGT
CAATGACGGTAAATGGCCCGCCTGGCATTATGCCCAGTACATGACCTTATGGGACTTTCCTACTTGGCAG
TACATCTACGTATTAGTCATCGCTATTACCATGGTGATGCGGTTTTGGCAGTACATCAATGGGCGTGGAT
AGCGGTTTGACTCACGGGGATTTCCAAGTCTCCACCCCATTGACGTCAATGGGAGTTTGTTTTGGCACCA
AAATCAACGGGACTTTCCAAAATGTCGTAACAACTCCGCCCCATTGACGCAAATGGGCGGTAGGCGTGTA
CGGTGGGAGGTCTATATAAGCAGAGCTCGTTTAGTGAACCGTCAGATCGCCTGGAGACGCCATCCACGCT
GTTTTGACCTCCATAGAAGACACCGGGACCGATCCAGCCTCCGGACTCTAGAGGATCGAACCCTTGCCAC
CATGCCCAAGAAGAAGAGGAAGGTGGGAGGCTCCGGAGGAAGCGACTATAAGGACCACGACGGAGACTAC
AAGGATCATGATATTGATTACAAAGACGATGACGATAAGGGTGGCGGGTCCGGCGGTGGATCCGGTACCA
TGGCGGCCATCCCAGCCCTGGACCCAGAGGCCGAGCCCAGCATGGACGTGATTTTGGTGGGATCCAGTGA
GCTCTCAAGCTCCGTTTCACCCGGGACAGGCAGAGATCTTATTGCATATGAAGTCAAGGCTAACCAGCGA
AATATAGAAGACATCTGCATCTGCTGCGGAAGTCTCCAGGTTCACACACAGCACCCTCTGTTTGAGGGAG
GGATCTGCGCCCCATGTAAGGACAAGTTCCTGGATGCCCTCTTCCTGTACGACGATGACGGGTACCAATC
CTACTGCTCCATCTGCTGCTCCGGAGAGACGCTGCTCATCTGCGGAAACCCTGATTGCACCCGATGCTAC
TGCTTCGAGTGTGTGGATAGCCTGGTCGGCCCCGGGACCTCGGGGAAGGTGCACGCCATGAGCAACTGGG
TGTGCTACCTGTGCCTGCCGTCCTCCCGAAGCGGGCTGCTGCAGCGTCGGAGGAAGTGGCGCAGCCAGCT
CAAGGCCTTCTACGACCGAGAGTCGGAGAATCCCCTTGAGATGTTCGAAACCGTGCCTGTGTGGAGGAGA
CAGCCAGTCCGGGTGCTGTCCCTTTTTGAAGACATCAAGAAAGAGCTGACGAGTTTGGGCTTTTTGGAAA
GTGGTTCTGACCCGGGACAACTGAAGCATGTGGTTGATGTCACAGACACAGTGAGGAAGGATGTGGAGGA
GTGGGGACCCTTCGATCTTGTGTACGGCGCCACACCTCCCCTGGGCCACACCTGTGACCGTCCTCCCAGC
TGGTACCTGTTCCAGTTCCACCGGCTCCTGCAGTACGCACGGCCCAAGCCAGGCAGCCCCAGGCCCTTCT
TCTGGATGTTCGTGGACAATCTGGTGCTGAACAAGGAAGACCTGGACGTCGCATCTCGCTTCCTGGAGAT
GGAGCCAGTCACCATCCCAGATGTCCACGGCGGATCCTTGCAGAATGCTGTCCGCGTGTGGAGCAACATC
CCAGCCATAAGGAGCAGGCACTGGGCTCTGGTTTCGGAAGAAGAATTGTCCCTGCTGGCCCAGAACAAGC
AGAGCTCGAAGCTCGCGGCCAAGTGGCCCACCAAGCTGGTGAAGAACTGCTTTCTCCCCCTAAGAGAATA
TTTCAAGTATTTTTCAACAGAACTCACTTCCTCTTTAAGTACCGGAGGGAGTGGTGGAAGCGGCGGTTCT
GGTGGCTCAGGCGGCAGCGGCCGGCCAATGGACAAGAAGTACTCCATTGGGCTCGCTATCGGCACAAACA
GCGTCGGCTGGGCCGTCATTACGGACGAGTACAAGGTGCCGAGCAAAAAATTCAAAGTTCTGGGCAATAC
CGATCGCCACAGCATAAAGAAGAACCTCATTGGCGCCCTCCTGTTCGACTCCGGGGAGACGGCCGAAGCC
ACGCGGCTCAAAAGAACAGCACGGCGCAGATATACCCGCAGAAAGAATCGGATCTGCTACCTGCAGGAGA
TCTTTAGTAATGAGATGGCTAAGGTGGATGACTCTTTCTTCCATAGGCTGGAGGAGTCCTTTTTGGTGGA
GGAGGATAAAAAGCACGAGCGCCACCCAATCTTTGGCAATATCGTGGACGAGGTGGCGTACCATGAAAAG
TACCCAACCATATATCATCTGAGGAAGAAGCTTGTAGACAGTACTGATAAGGCTGACTTGCGGTTGATCT
ATCTCGCGCTGGCGCATATGATCAAATTTCGGGGACACTTCCTCATCGAGGGGGACCTGAACCCAGACAA
CAGCGATGTCGACAAACTCTTTATCCAACTGGTTCAGACTTACAATCAGCTTTTCGAAGAGAACCCGATC
AACGCATCCGGAGTTGACGCCAAAGCAATCCTGAGCGCTAGGCTGTCCAAATCCCGGCGGCTCGAAAACC
TCATCGCACAGCTCCCTGGGGAGAAGAAGAACGGCCTGTTTGGTAATCTTATCGCCCTGTCACTCGGGCT
GACCCCCAACTTTAAATCTAACTTCGACCTGGCCGAAGATGCCAAGCTTCAACTGAGCAAAGACACCTAC
GATGATGATCTCGACAATCTGCTGGCCCAGATCGGCGACCAGTACGCAGACCTTTTTTTGGCGGCAAAGA
ACCTGTCAGACGCCATTCTGCTGAGTGATATTCTGCGAGTGAACACGGAGATCACCAAAGCTCCGCTGAG
CGCTAGTATGATCAAGCGCTATGATGAGCACCACCAAGACTTGACTTTGCTGAAGGCCCTTGTCAGACAG
CAACTGCCTGAGAAGTACAAGGAAATTTTCTTCGATCAGTCTAAAAATGGCTACGCCGGATACATTGACG
GCGGAGCAAGCCAGGAGGAATTTTACAAATTTATTAAGCCCATCTTGGAAAAAATGGACGGCACCGAGGA
GCTGCTGGTAAAGCTTAACAGAGAAGATCTGTTGCGCAAACAGCGCACTTTCGACAATGGAAGCATCCCC
CACCAGATTCACCTGGGCGAACTGCACGCTATCCTCAGGCGGCAAGAGGATTTCTACCCCTTTTTGAAAG
ATAACAGGGAAAAGATTGAGAAAATCCTCACATTTCGGATACCCTACTATGTAGGCCCCCTCGCCCGGGG
AAATTCCAGATTCGCGTGGATGACTCGCAAATCAGAAGAGACCATCACTCCCTGGAACTTCGAGGAAGTC
GTGGATAAGGGGGCCTCTGCCCAGTCCTTCATCGAAAGGATGACTAACTTTGATAAAAATCTGCCTAACG
AAAAGGTGCTTCCTAAACACTCTCTGCTGTACGAGTACTTCACAGTTTATAACGAGCTCACCAAGGTCAA
ATACGTCACAGAAGGGATGAGAAAGCCAGCATTCCTGTCTGGAGAGCAGAAGAAAGCTATCGTGGACCTC
CTCTTCAAGACGAACCGGAAAGTTACCGTGAAACAGCTCAAAGAAGACTATTTCAAAAAGATTGAATGTT
TCGACTCTGTTGAAATCAGCGGAGTGGAGGATCGCTTCAACGCATCCCTGGGAACGTATCACGATCTCCT
GAAAATCATTAAAGACAAGGACTTCCTGGACAATGAGGAGAACGAGGACATTCTTGAGGACATTGTCCTC
ACCCTTACGTTGTTTGAAGATAGGGAGATGATTGAAGAACGCTTGAAAACTTACGCTCATCTCTTCGACG
ACAAAGTCATGAAACAGCTCAAGAGGCGCCGATATACAGGATGGGGGCGGCTGTCAAGAAAACTGATCAA
TGGGATCCGAGACAAGCAGAGTGGAAAGACAATCCTGGATTTTCTTAAGTCCGATGGATTTGCCAACAGG
AACTTCATGCAGTTGATCCATGATGACTCTCTCACCTTTAAGGAGGACATCCAGAAAGCACAAGTTTCTG
GCCAGGGGGACAGTCTTCACGAGCACATCGCTAATCTTGCAGGTAGCCCAGCTATCAAAAAGGGAATACT
GCAGACCGTTAAGGTCGTGGATGAACTCGTCAAAGTAATGGGAAGGCATAAGCCCGAGAATATCGTTATC
GAGATGGCCCGAGAGAACCAAACTACCCAGAAGGGACAGAAGAACAGTAGGGAAAGGATGAAGAGGATTG
AAGAGGGTATAAAAGAACTGGGGTCCCAAATCCTTAAGGAACACCCAGTTGAAAACACCCAGCTTCAGAA
TGAGAAGCTCTACCTGTACTACCTGCAGAACGGCAGGGACATGTACGTGGATCAGGAACTGGACATCAAT
CGGCTCTCCGACTACGACGTGGATGCTATCGTGCCCCAGTCTTTTCTCAAAGATGATTCTATTGATAATA
AAGTGTTGACAAGATCCGATAAAAATAGAGGGAAGAGTGATAACGTCCCCTCAGAAGAAGTTGTCAAGAA
AATGAAAAATTATTGGCGGCAGCTGCTGAACGCCAAACTGATCACACAACGGAAGTTCGATAATCTGACT
AAGGCTGAACGAGGTGGCCTGTCTGAGTTGGATAAAGCCGGCTTCATCAAAAGGCAGCTTGTTGAGACAC
GCCAGATCACCAAGCACGTGGCCCAAATTCTCGATTCACGCATGAACACCAAGTACGATGAAAATGACAA
ACTGATTCGAGAGGTGAAAGTTATTACTCTGAAGTCTAAGCTGGTCTCAGATTTCAGAAAGGACTTTCAG
TTTTATAAGGTGAGAGAGATCAACAATTACCACCATGCGCATGATGCCTACCTGAATGCAGTGGTAGGCA
CTGCACTTATCAAAAAATATCCCAAGCTTGAATCTGAATTTGTTTACGGAGACTATAAAGTGTACGATGT
TAGGAAAATGATCGCAAAGTCTGAGCAGGAAATAGGCAAGGCCACCGCTAAGTACTTCTTTTACAGCAAT
ATTATGAATTTTTTCAAGACCGAGATTACACTGGCCAATGGAGAGATTCGGAAGCGACCACTTATCGAAA
CAAACGGAGAAACAGGAGAAATCGTGTGGGACAAGGGTAGGGATTTCGCGACAGTCCGGAAGGTCCTGTC
CATGCCGCAGGTGAACATCGTTAAAAAGACCGAAGTACAGACCGGAGGCTTCTCCAAGGAAAGTATCCTC
CCGAAAAGGAACAGCGACAAGCTGATCGCACGCAAAAAAGATTGGGACCCCAAGAAATACGGCGGATTCG
ATTCTCCTACAGTCGCTTACAGTGTACTGGTTGTGGCCAAAGTGGAGAAAGGGAAGTCTAAAAAACTCAA
AAGCGTCAAGGAACTGCTGGGCATCACAATCATGGAGCGATCAAGCTTCGAAAAAAACCCCATCGACTTT
CTCGAGGCGAAAGGATATAAAGAGGTCAAAAAAGACCTCATCATTAAGCTTCCCAAGTACTCTCTCTTTG
AGCTTGAAAACGGCCGGAAACGAATGCTCGCTAGTGCGGGCGAGCTGCAGAAAGGTAACGAGCTGGCACT
GCCCTCTAAATACGTTAATTTCTTGTATCTGGCCAGCCACTATGAAAAGCTCAAAGGGTCTCCCGAAGAT
AATGAGCAGAAGCAGCTGTTCGTGGAACAACACAAACACTACCTTGATGAGATCATCGAGCAAATAAGCG
AATTCTCCAAAAGAGTGATCCTCGCCGACGCTAACCTCGATAAGGTGCTTTCTGCTTACAATAAGCACAG
GGATAAGCCCATCAGGGAGCAGGCAGAAAACATTATCCACTTGTTTACTCTGACCAACTTGGGCGCGCCT
GCAGCCTTCAAGTACTTCGACACCACCATAGACAGAAAGCGGTACACCTCTACAAAGGAGGTCCTGGACG
CCACACTGATTCATCAGTCAATTACGGGGCTCTATGAAACAAGAATCGACCTCTCTCAGCTCGGTGGAGA
CGGTGGTAGTGGAGGTTCAGGAGGATCCGGGGGGAGCGGAGGGAGCGCTAGCGGTGGAGGCTCCGGAGGT
GGATCTAAAAGGCCGGCGGCCACGAAAAAGGCCGGTCAGGCAAAAAAGAAAAAGGGTGGTAGTGGAAGCG
GAGCTACTAACTTCAGCCTGCTGAAGCAGGCTGGAGACGTGGAGGAGAACCCTGGACCTGCGGCCGCATG
AAAGGGTTCGATCCCTACCGGTTAGTAATGAGTTTAAACGGGGGAGGCTAACTGAAACACGGAAGGAGAC
AATACCGGAAGGAACCCGCGCTATGACGGCAATAAAAAGACAGAATAAAACGCACGGGTGTTGGGTCGTT
TGTTCATAAACGCGGGGTTCGGTCCCAGGGCTGGCACTCTGTCGATACCCCACCGAGACCCCATTGGGGC
CAATACGCCCGCGTTTCTTCCTTTTCCCCACCCCACCCCCCAAGTTCGGGTGAAGGCCCAGGGCTCGCAG
CCAACGTCGGGGCGGCAGGCCCTGCCATAGCAGATCTGCGCAGCTGGGGCTCTAGGGGGTATCCCC
[124 nt withheld, positions 6787-6910]
C
[91 nt withheld, positions 6912-7002]
A
[49 nt withheld, positions 7004-7052]
CCTTTGACGTTGGAGTCCACGTTCTTT
[37 nt withheld, positions 7080-7116]
ACCCTATCTCGGTCTATTCTTTTGATTTATAAGGGATTTTGCCGATTTCGGCCTATTGGTTAAAAAATGA
GCTGATTTAACAAAAATTTAACGCGAATTAATTCTGTGGAATGTGTGTCAGTTAGGGTGTGGAAAGTCCC
CAGGCTCCCCAGCAGGCAGAAGTATGCAAAGCATGCATCTCAATTAGTCAGCAACCAGGTGTGGAAAGTC
CCCAGGCTCCCCAGCAGGCAGAAGTATGCAAAGCATGCATCTCAATTAGTCAGCAACCATAGTCCCGCCC
CTAACTCCGCCCATCCCGCCCCTAACTCCGCCCAGTTCCGCCCATTCTCCGCCCCATGGCTGACTAATTT
TTTTTATTTATGCAGAGGCCGAGGCCGCCTCTGCCTCTGAGCTATTCCAGAAGTAGTGAGGAGGCTTTTT
TGGAGGCCTAGGCTTTTGCAAAAAGCTCCCGGGAGCTTGTATATCCATTTTCGGATCTGATCAAGAGACA
GGATGAGGATCGTTTCGCATGATTGAACAAGATGGATTGCACGCAGGTTCTCCGGCCGCTTGGGTGGAGA
GGCTATTCGGCTATGACTGGGCACAACAGACAATCGGCTGCTCTGATGCCGCCGTGTTCCGGCTGTCAGC
GCAGGGGCGCCCGGTTCTTTTTGTCAAGACCGACCTGTCCGGTGCCCTGAATGAACTGCAGGACGAGGCA
GCGCGGCTATCGTGGCTGGCCACGACGGGCGTTCCTTGCGCAGCTGTGCTCGACGTTGTCACTGAAGCGG
GAAGGGACTGGCTGCTATTGGGCGAAGTGCCGGGGCAGGATCTCCTGTCATCTCACCTTGCTCCTGCCGA
GAAAGTATCCATCATGGCTGATGCAATGCGGCGGCTGCATACGCTTGATCCGGCTACCTGCCCATTCGAC
CACCAAGCGAAACATCGCATCGAGCGAGCACGTACTCGGATGGAAGCCGGTCTTGTCGATCAGGATGATC
TGGACGAAGAGCATCAGGGGCTCGCGCCAGCCGAACTGTTCGCCAGGCTCAAGGCGCGCATGCCCGACGG
CGAGGATCTCGTCGTGACCCATGGCGATGCCTGCTTGCCGAATATCATGGTGGAAAATGGCCGCTTTTCT
GGATTCATCGACTGTGGCCGGCTGGGTGTGGCGGACCGCTATCAGGACATAGCGTTGGCTACCCGTGATA
TTGCTGAAGAGCTTGGCGGCGAATGGGCTGACCGCTTCCTCGTGCTTTACGGTATCGCCGCTCCCGATTC
GCAGCGCATCGCCTTCTATCGCCTTCTTGACGAGTTCTTCTGAGCGGGACTCTGGGGTTCGCGAAATGAC
CGACCAAGCGACGCCCAACCTGCCATCACGAGATTTCGATTCCACCGCCGCCTTCTATGAAAGGTTGGGC
TTCGGAATCGTTTTCCGGGACGCCGGCTGGATGATCCTCCAGCGCGGGGATCTCATGCTGGAGTTCTTCG
CCCACCCCAACTTGTTTATTGCAGCTTATAATGGTTACAAATAAAGCAATAGCATCACAAATTTCACAAA
TAAAGCATTTTTTTCACTGCATTCTAGTTGTGGTTTGTCCAAACTCATCAATGTATCTTATCATGTCTGT
ATACCGTCGACCTCTAGCTAGAGCTTGGCGTAATCATGGTCATAGCTGTTTCCTGTGTGAAATTGTTATC
CGCTCACAATTCCACACAACATACGAGCCGGAAGCATAAAGTGTAAAGCCTGGGGTGCCTAATGAGTGAG
CTAACTCACATTAATTGCGTTGCGCTCACTGCCCGCTTTCCAGTCGGGAAACCTGTCGTGCCAGCTGCAT
TAATGAATCGGCCAACGCGCGGGGAGAGGCGGTTTGCGTATTGGGCGCTCTTCCGCTTCCTCGCTCACTG
ACTCGCTGCGCTCGGTCGTTCGGCTGCGGCGAGCGGTATCAGCTCACTCAAAGGCGGTAATACGGTTATC
CACAGAATCAGGGGATAACGCAGGAAAGAACATGTGAGCAAAAGGCCAGCAAAAGGCCAGGAACCGTAAA
AAGGCCGCGTTGCTGGCGTTTTTCCATAGGCTCCGCCCCCCTGACGAGCATCACAAAAATCGACGCTCAA
GTCAGAGGTGGCGAAACCCGACAGGACTATAAAGATACCAGGCGTTTCCCCCTGGAAGCTCCCTCGTGCG
CTCTCCTGTTCCGACCCTGCCGCTTACCGGATACCTGTCCGCCTTTCTCCCTTCGGGAAGCGTGGCGCTT
TCTCATAGCTCACGCTGTAGGTATCTCAGTTCGGTGTAGGTCGTTCGCTCCAAGCTGGGCTGTGTGCACG
AACCCCCCGTTCAGCCCGACCGCTGCGCCTTATCCGGTAACTATCGTCTTGAGTCCAACCCGGTAAGACA
CGACTTATCGCCACTGGCAGCAGCCACTGGTAACAGGATTAGCAGAGCGAGGTATGTAGGCGGTGCTACA
GAGTTCTTGAAGTGGTGGCCTAACTACGGCTACACTAGAAGAACAGTATTTGGTATCTGCGCTCTGCTGA
AGCCAGTTACCTTCGGAAAAAGAGTTGGTAGCTCTTGATCCGGCAAACAAACCACCGCTGGTAGCGGTGG
TTTTTTTGTTTGCAAGCAGCAGATTACGCGCAGAAAAAAAGGATCTCAAGAAGATCCTTTGATCTTTTCT
ACGGGGTCTGACGCTCAGTGGAACGAAAACTCACGTTAAGGGATTTTGGTCATGAGATTATCAAAAAGGA
TCTTCACCTAGATCCTTTTAAATTAAAAATGAAGTTTTAAATCAATCTAAAGTATATATGAGTAAACTTG
GTCTGACAGTTACCAATGCTTAATCAGTGAGGCACCTATCTCAGCGATCTGTCTATTTCGTTCATCCATA
GTTGCCTGACTCCCCGTCGTGTAGATAACTACGATACGGGAGGGCTTACCATCTGGCCCCAGTGCTGCAA
TGATACCGCGAGACCCACGCTCACCGGCTCCAGATTTATCAGCAATAAACCAGCCAGCCGGAAGGGCCGA
GCGCAGAAGTGGTCCTGCAACTTTATCCGCCTCCATCCAGTCTATTAATTGTTGCCGGGAAGCTAGAGTA
AGTAGTTCGCCAGTTAATAGTTTGCGCAACGTTGTTGCCATTGCTACAGGCATCGTGGTGTCACGCTCGT
CGTTTGGTATGGCTTCATTCAGCTCCGGTTCCCAACGATCAAGGCGAGTTACATGATCCCCCATGTTGTG
CAAAAAAGCGGTTAGCTCCTTCGGTCCTCCGATCGTTGTCAGAAGTAAGTTGGCCGCAGTGTTATCACTC
ATGGTTATGGCAGCACTGCATAATTCTCTTACTGTCATGCCATCCGTAAGATGCTTTTCTGTGACTGGTG
AGTACTCAACCAAGTCATTCTGAGAATAGTGTATGCGGCGACCGAGTTGCTCTTGCCCGGCGTCAATACG
GGATAATACCGCGCCACATAGCAGAACTTTAAAAGTGCTCATCATTGGAAAACGTTCTTCGGGGCGAAAA
CTCTCAAGGATCTTACCGCTGTTGAGATCCAGTTCGATGTAACCCACTCGTGCACCCAACTGATCTTCAG
CATCTTTTACTTTCACCAGCGTTTCTGGGTGAGCAAAAACAGGAAGGCAAAATGCCGCAAAAAAGGGAAT
AAGGGCGACACGGAAATGTTGAATACTCATACTCTTCCTTTTTCAATATTATTGAAGCATTTATCAGGGT
TATTGTCTCATGAGCGGATACATATTTGAATGTATTTAGAAAAATAAACAAATAGGGGTTCCGCGCACAT
TTCCCCGAAAAGTGCCACCTGACGTCGACGGATCGGGAGATCTCCCGATCCCCTATGGTGCACTCTCAGT
ACAATCTGCTCTGATGCCGCATAGTTAAGCCAGTATCTGCTCCCTGCTTGTGTGTTGGAGGTCGCTGAGT
AGTGCGCGAGCAAAATTTAAGCTACAACAAGGCAAGGCTTGACCGAC
